>Addgene plasmid #176304 | pUb dRxCas13d + RxCas13d guide RNA | depositor full sequence | sequence record 341533 | pUb dRxCas13d + RxCas13d guide RNA sequence 8019 bps
TGTCATGATAATAATGGTTTCTTAGACGTCAGGTGGCACTTTTCGGGGAAATGTGCGCGGAACCCCTATT
TGTTTATTTTTCTAAATACATTCAAATATGTATCCGCTCATGAGACAATAACCCTGATAAATGCTTCAAT
AATATTGAAAAAGGAAGAGTATGAGTATTCAACATTTCCGTGTCGCCCTTATTCCCTTTTTTGCGGCATT
TTGCCTTCCTGTTTTTGCTCACCCAGAAACGCTGGTGAAAGTAAAAGATGCTGAAGATCAGTTGGGTGCA
CGAGTGGGTTACATCGAACTGGATCTCAACAGCGGTAAGATCCTTGAGAGTTTTCGCCCCGAAGAACGTT
TTCCAATGATGAGCACTTTTAAAGTTCTGCTATGTGGCGCGGTATTATCCCGTATTGACGCCGGGCAAGA
GCAACTCGGTCGCCGCATACACTATTCTCAGAATGACTTGGTTGAGTACTCACCAGTCACAGAAAAGCAT
CTTACGGATGGCATGACAGTAAGAGAATTATGCAGTGCTGCCATAACCATGAGTGATAACACTGCGGCCA
ACTTACTTCTGACAACGATCGGAGGACCGAAGGAGCTAACCGCTTTTTTGCACAACATGGGGGATCATGT
AACTCGCCTTGATCGTTGGGAACCGGAGCTGAATGAAGCCATACCAAACGACGAGCGTGACACCACGATG
CCTGTAGCAATGGCAACAACGTTGCGCAAACTATTAACTGGCGAACTACTTACTCTAGCTTCCCGGCAAC
AATTAATAGACTGGATGGAGGCGGATAAAGTTGCAGGACCACTTCTGCGCTCGGCCCTTCCGGCTGGCTG
GTTTATTGCTGATAAATCTGGAGCCGGTGAGCGTGGGTCTCGCGGTATCATTGCAGCACTGGGGCCAGAT
GGTAAGCCCTCCCGTATCGTAGTTATCTACACGACGGGGAGTCAGGCAACTATGGATGAACGAAATAGAC
AGATCGCTGAGATAGGTGCCTCACTGATTAAGCATTGGTAACTGTCAGACCAAGTTTACTCATATATACT
TTAGATTGATTTAAAACTTCATTTTTAATTTAAAAGGATCTAGGTGAAGATCCTTTTTGATAATCTCATG
ACCAAAATCCCTTAACGTGAGTTTTCGTTCCACTGAGCGTCAGACCCCGTAGAAAAGATCAAAGGATCTT
CTTGAGATCCTTTTTTTCTGCGCGTAATCTGCTGCTTGCAAACAAAAAAACCACCGCTACCAGCGGTGGT
TTGTTTGCCGGATCAAGAGCTACCAACTCTTTTTCCGAAGGTAACTGGCTTCAGCAGAGCGCAGATACCA
AATACTGTTCTTCTAGTGTAGCCGTAGTTAGGCCACCACTTCAAGAACTCTGTAGCACCGCCTACATACC
TCGCTCTGCTAATCCTGTTACCAGTGGCTGCTGCCAGTGGCGATAAGTCGTGTCTTACCGGGTTGGACTC
AAGACGATAGTTACCGGATAAGGCGCAGCGGTCGGGCTGAACGGGGGGTTCGTGCACACAGCCCAGCTTG
GAGCGAACGACCTACACCGAACTGAGATACCTACAGCGTGAGCTATGAGAAAGCGCCACGCTTCCCGAAG
GGAGAAAGGCGGACAGGTATCCGGTAAGCGGCAGGGTCGGAACAGGAGAGCGCACGAGGGAGCTTCCAGG
GGGAAACGCCTGGTATCTTTATAGTCCTGTCGGGTTTCGCCACCTCTGACTTGAGCGTCGATTTTTGTGA
TGCTCGTCAGGGGGGCGGAGCCTATGGAAAAACGCCAGCAACGCGGCCTTTTTACGGTTCCTGGCCTTTT
GCTGGCCTTTTGCTCACATGTTCTTTCCTGCGTTATCCCCTGATTCTGTGGATAACCGTATTACCGCCTT
TGAGTGAGCTGATACCGCTCGCCGCAGCCGAACGACCGAGCGCAGCGAGTCAGTGAGCGAGGAAGCGGAA
GAGCGCCCAATACGCAAACCGCCTCTCCCCGCGCGTTGGCCGATTCATTAATGCAGCTGGCACGACAGGT
TTCCCGACTGGAAAGCGGGCAGTGAGCGCAACGCAATTAATGTGAGTTAGCTCACTCATTAGGCACCCCA
GGCTTTACACTTTATGCTTCCGGCTCGTATGTTGTGTGGAATTGTGAGCGGATAACAATTTCACACAGGA
AACAGCTATGACCATGATTACGCCAAAGCTTGTCGCCGGAACGCAGCGACAGAGATTCCAATGTGTCCGT
ATCTTTCAGGCTTTTGCCCTTCAGTTCCAGACGAAGCGACTGGCGATTCGCGTGTGGGGTCTGCTTCAGG
GTCTTGTGAATTAGGGCGCGCAGATCGCCGATGGGCGTGGCGCCGGAGGGCACCTTCACCTTGCCGTACG
GCTTGCTGTTCTTCGCGTTCAAAATCTCCAGCTCCATTTTGCTTTCGGTGCGCTTGCAATCAGTACTGTC
CAAAATCGAAAATCGCCGAACCGTAGTGTGACCGTGCGGGGCTCTGCGAAAATAAACTTTTTTAGGTATA
TGGCCACACACGGGGAAAGCACAGTGGATTATATGTTTTAATATTATAATATGCAGGTTTTCATTACTTA
TCCAGATGTAAGCCCACTTAAAGCGATTTAACAATTATTTGCCGAAAGAGTATAAACAAATTTCACTTAA
AAATGGATTAAGAAAAGCTAGCTTGTGTAAGATTATGCGCAGCGTTGCCAGATAGCTCCATTTAAAACAC
TTCAAAAACAATAAGTTTTGAAAATATATACATAAATAGCAGTCGTTGCCGCAACGCTCAACACATCACA
CTTTTAAAACACCCTTTACCTACACAGAATTACTTTTTAAATTTCCAGTCAAGCTGCGAGTTTCAAAATT
ATAGCCGGTAGAGAAGACAGTGCTATTTCAAAAGCAAACTAACAAGGGTCTTAAATTCCAAAACACCAAT
CCTAACAAGCCTTGGACTTTTGTAAGTTTAGATCAAAGGTGGCATTGCATTCAATGTCATGGTAAGAAGT
AGGTCGTCTAGGTAGAAATCCTCATTCAGCCGGTCAAGTCAGTACGAGAAAGGTCTCAATTTGAAATTGT
CTTAAAAATATTTTATTGTTTTGTACTGTGGTGAGTTTAAACGAAAAACACAAAAAAAAAGTGATACACA
GAAATCATAAAAAATTTTAATACAAGGTATTCGTACGTATCAAAAACATTTCGGCACAATTTTTTTTCTC
TGTACTAAAGTGTTACGAACACTACGGTATTTTTTAGTGATTTTCAACGGACACCGAAGGTATATAAACA
GCGTTCGCGAACGGTCGCCTTCAAAACCAATTGACATTTGCAGCAGCAAGTACAAGTAGAAAGTAAAGCG
CAATCAGCGAAAAATTTATACTTAATTGTTGGTGATTAAAGTACAATTAAAAGAACATTCTCGAAAGTCA
CAAGAAACGTAAGTTTTTAACTCGCTGTTACCAATTAGTAATAAGAGCAACAAGACGTTGAGTAATTTCA
AGAAAAACTGCATTTCAAGGTCTTTGTTCGGCCATTTTTTTTTATTCAACGCTCTACGTAATTACAAAAT
AAGAAATTGGCAGCCACGCATCTTGTTTTCCCAATGAATTGGCATCAAAACGCAAACAAATCTATAAATA
AAACTTGCGTGTTGATTTTCGCCAAGATTTATTGGCAAATTGTGAAATTCGCAGTGACGCATTTGAAAAT
TCGAGAAATCACGAACGCACTCGATCGAGCATTTGTGTGCATGTTATTAGTTAGTTGTTTAGTTAATTGA
AGTATTTTACCAACGAAATCCACTTATTTTTAGCTGAAATAGAGTAGGTTGCTTAAACAAAGCCACGTCT
GAAAATTTCTTATTGCTTGTAGTTGTGACGTCACCATATACACACAAAATAATGTGTATGCATGCATTTC
AGCTGTGTATATATACATGCACACACTCGCAACACGAAAACGATGACGAAGCAACGGAACAAAGGTTTCT
CAACTACCCTTTGTTCCCTGTTTCTTCGCTTTCCTTTGTTCCAATATTCGTAGAGGGTTAATAGGGGTTT
CTCAACAAAGTTGGCGTCGATAAATAAGTTTCCCATTTTTATTCCCCAGCCAGGAAGTTAGTTTCAATAG
TTTTGTAATTTCAACGAAACTCATTTGATTTCGTACTAATTTTCCACATCTCTATTTTCTTCCCGCAGAA
TAATCCAAACTGCAGGTCGACAAGACCATGATTGAGAAGAAGAAATCCTTTGCCAAAGGGATGGGCGTGA
AGAGCACTCTGGTGAGCGGCAGCAAGGTGTACATGACCACCTTTGCAGAGGGGAGTGATGCCCGGCTGGA
GAAGATCGTGGAAGGGGACAGCATCCGCTCTGTGAATGAAGGAGAAGCTTTCAGTGCAGAAATGGCTGAC
AAGAATGCTGGGTACAAAATCGGGAACGCCAAGTTCAGCCACCCCAAGGGATATGCAGTGGTTGCTAACA
ATCCTCTCTACACAGGACCTGTGCAGCAGGACATGCTGGGGCTGAAGGAGACTTTGGAGAAGCGGTATTT
CGGGGAGTCTGCAGATGGAAATGACAATATCTGCATTCAGGTGATTCATAATATTCTTGATATTGAAAAG
ATCCTGGCTGAGTACATCACAAATGCTGCATATGCTGTTAATAACATCTCAGGCTTGGACAAGGATATTA
TTGGGTTTGGGAAGTTTTCCACAGTGTATACCTACGATGAATTTAAAGACCCCGAGCACCACAGAGCTGC
CTTCAACAATAATGACAAATTGATCAATGCCATCAAGGCTCAGTATGATGAATTTGACAACTTCCTGGAC
AACCCAAGGCTGGGCTATTTTGGCCAGGCCTTCTTCAGCAAAGAGGGCCGCAACTACATCATTAATTACG
GGAATGAATGTTATGATATCCTCGCCCTGCTCTCTGGCCTGGCCCACTGGGTGGTCGCCAACAACGAGGA
AGAAAGCAGGATTTCTAGGACCTGGCTGTACAATCTTGACAAGAATCTGGACAATGAATATATCTCCACC
CTCAACTATTTGTATGACCGGATCACCAACGAACTCACAAACAGCTTTTCTAAGAACTCAGCCGCAAATG
TGAACTACATTGCAGAGACACTGGGCATCAACCCCGCCGAGTTTGCTGAACAGTACTTCCGGTTCTCCAT
TATGAAGGAGCAGAAGAATTTGGGTTTTAACATTACTAAACTTAGGGAGGTCATGCTCGACAGGAAAGAT
ATGTCTGAGATCCGGAAGAACCACAAGGTCTTCGATTCCATCAGGACAAAAGTCTACACCATGATGGACT
TTGTTATTTACCGCTATTACATTGAAGAAGATGCTAAAGTGGCCGCCGCTAATAAGAGCCTGCCAGATAA
TGAGAAATCTCTCAGCGAGAAGGACATCTTTGTGATCAACCTGCGGGGCTCCTTCAATGATGATCAGAAG
GATGCACTGTACTACGATGAAGCCAACCGCATCTGGAGAAAGCTGGAGAACATCATGCACAATATAAAGG
AATTCCGCGGCAATAAGACACGGGAGTACAAGAAGAAAGACGCCCCACGCCTGCCCAGAATTCTGCCTGC
TGGCCGGGATGTCTCTGCCTTTTCAAAACTCATGTATGCCTTGACAATGTTTCTGGATGGCAAAGAAATC
AATGATTTGCTGACAACCCTGATCAACAAATTTGACAACATCCAGAGCTTCCTCAAGGTGATGCCCCTGA
TTGGAGTAAATGCAAAATTTGTCGAGGAGTATGCCTTCTTCAAGGACTCTGCCAAGATTGCCGATGAGCT
GCGCCTCATTAAGTCATTCGCCCGCATGGGAGAGCCCATCGCAGACGCAAGAAGAGCCATGTACATCGAT
GCCATTCGCATTTTGGGCACCAATCTCTCCTATGACGAGCTCAAAGCTCTGGCCGACACCTTCTCTTTGG
ATGAAAATGGCAACAAGCTTAAGAAGGGGAAACATGGCATGAGAAATTTCATCATCAACAACGTCATTTC
CAACAAGCGCTTCCACTATCTCATCAGATATGGAGACCCTGCCCACCTGCATGAAATTGCTAAGAATGAG
GCTGTGGTGAAATTCGTGCTGGGAAGGATCGCCGACATTCAAAAGAAGCAGGGGCAGAATGGAAAGAACC
AGATCGACCGCTACTATGAAACCTGTATCGGAAAAGATAAGGGCAAGTCTGTCAGTGAGAAAGTGGACGC
CCTCACCAAGATCATCACTGGAATGAACTATGACCAGTTCGACAAGAAAAGAAGTGTGATCGAGGACACA
GGCCGGGAGAATGCCGAGAGAGAGAAGTTCAAGAAAATTATCAGCCTCTATCTGACCGTCATCTACCACA
TCCTGAAGAACATTGTCAACATTAATGCCAGGTACGTGATTGGCTTTCACTGCGTTGAAAGAGATGCCCA
GCTTTATAAGGAGAAAGGCTACGACATTAACTTGAAGAAACTGGAGGAGAAAGGATTTAGCAGCGTGACC
AAACTGTGTGCCGGCATTGACGAGACCGCCCCTGATAAACGGAAAGATGTGGAGAAAGAGATGGCCGAGC
GGGCCAAGGAGAGCATCGATTCTCTGGAAAGTGCCAACCCTAAGCTCTACGCCAATTATATTAAATATTC
TGATGAGAAGAAAGCAGAAGAGTTCACCCGGCAGATTAACAGGGAAAAGGCCAAAACAGCCCTGAACGCC
TACCTGAGAAACACCAAGTGGAATGTCATCATTAGAGAAGACCTGCTTCGGATTGATAACAAGACCTGCA
CCCTCTTCGCCAACAAAGCCGTGGCCTTGGAAGTGGCTCGCTATGTGCATGCCTATATCAATGACATCGC
TGAGGTGAACTCCTACTTCCAGCTGTATCACTACATCATGCAGAGAATCATTATGAATGAAAGGTATGAG
AAATCATCTGGTAAAGTATCTGAATACTTTGATGCTGTCAATGATGAGAAGAAGTACAACGACAGACTCC
TGAAGCTGCTGTGCGTGCCCTTTGGATACTGCATCCCCAGGTTTAAGAACCTCAGTATTGAGGCCCTCTT
TGATAGGAATGAGGCAGCAAAGTTTGATAAAGAAAAGAAGAAAGTTTCTGGAAACAGTGGAAGTGGCGCA
GCTGCTTACCCCTACGACGTGCCTGACTACGCCTGAACCGGTCATCATCACCATCACCATTGAGTTTATC
TGACTAAATCTTAGTTTGTATTGTCATGTTTTAATACAATATGTTATGTTTAAATATGTTTTTAATAAAT
TTTATAAAATAATTTCAACTTTTATTGTAACAACATTGTCCATTTACACACTCCTTTCAAGCGCGTGGGA
TCGATGCTCACTCAAAGGCGGTAATACGGTTATCCACAGAATCAGGGGATAACGCAGGAAAGAACATGTG
AGCCATATGGTTCGACTTGCAGCCTGAAATACGGCACGAGTAGGAAAAGCCGAGTCAAATGCCGAATGCA
GAGTCTCATTACAGCACAATCAACTCAAGAAAAACTCGACACTTTTTTACCATTTGCACTTAAATCCTTT
TTTATTCGTTATGTATACTTTTTTTGGTCCCTAACCAAAACAAAACCAAACTCTCTTAGTCGTGCCTCTA
TATTTAAAACTATCAATTTATTATAGTCAATAAATCGAACTGTGTTTTCAACAAACGAACAATAGGACAC
TTTGATTCTAAAGGAAATTTTGAAAATCTTAAGCAGAGGGTTCTTAAGACCATTTGCCAATTCTTATAAT
TCTCAACTGCTCTTTCCTGATGTTGATCATTTATATAGGTATGTTTTCCTCAATACTTCGAACCCCTACC
AACTGGTCGGGGTTTGAAACGAGACGGTTGTATTTGTACGTCTCTTTTTTTCATATGGTGCACTCTCAGT
ACAATCTGCTCTGATGCCGCATAGTTAAGCCAGCCCCGACACCCGCCAACACCCGCTGACGCGCCCTGAC
GGGCTTGTCTGCTCCCGGCATCCGCTTACAGACAAGCTG
Features (pLannotate 1.2.2; 13 found; start..end, strand, type, name):
     56..160     +  promoter       AmpR promoter: bla
    161..1021    +  CDS            AmpR: β-lactamase; bla; confers resistance to ampicillin, carbenicillin, and related antibiotics
   1192..1780    +  rep_origin     ori: high-copy-number ColE1/pMB1/pBR322/pUC origin of replication
   1963..2055    +  CDS            lacI (fragment): lac repressor; lacI; The lac repressor binds to the lac operator to inhibit transcription in E. coli. This inhibition can be relieved by adding lactose or isopropyl-β-D-thiogalactopyranoside (IPTG).
   2068..2089    +  protein_bind   CAP binding site: CAP binding activates transcription in the presence of cAMP. E. coli catabolite activator protein
   2104..2134    +  promoter       lac promoter: promoter for the E. coli lac operon
   2142..2158    +  protein_bind   lac operator: The lac repressor binds to the lac operator to inhibit transcription in E. coli. This inhibition can be relieved by adding lactose or isopropyl-β-D-thiogalactopyranoside (IPTG). lac repressor encoded by lacI
   7144..7166    +  CDS            3xHA (fragment): three tandem HA epitope tags
   7218..7347    +  polyA_signal   OpIE-2 poly(A) signal: immediate-early gene 2 from the Orgyia pseudotsugata multicapsid nucleopolyhedrovirus; baculovirus polyadenylation signal
   7356..7423    -  rep_origin     RSF ori (fragment): Plasmids containing the RSF 1030 origin of replication can be propagated in E. coli cells that contain additional plasmids with compatible origins.
   7430..7829    +  promoter       dU6-2 promoter: RNA polymerase III promoter for Drosophila U6-2 snRNA (Das et al., 1987)
   7831..7860    +  misc_RNA       RfxCas13d DR30: 5' processed 30-base direct repeat for an RfxCas13d gRNA (Konermann et al., 2018)
   7892..7943    -  misc_feature   bom (fragment): basis of mobility region from pBR322
