>Addgene plasmid #176304 | pUb dRxCas13d + RxCas13d guide RNA | addgene full sequence | sequence record 347013 | Addgene NGS Result
CGCGGAACCCCTATTTGTTTATTTTTCTAAATACATTCAAATATGTATCCGCTCATGAGACAATAACCCT
GATAAATGCTTCAATAATATTGAAAAAGGAAGAGTATGAGTATTCAACATTTCCGTGTCGCCCTTATTCC
CTTTTTTGCGGCATTTTGCCTTCCTGTTTTTGCTCACCCAGAAACGCTGGTGAAAGTAAAAGATGCTGAA
GATCAGTTGGGTGCACGAGTGGGTTACATCGAACTGGATCTCAACAGCGGTAAGATCCTTGAGAGTTTTC
GCCCCGAAGAACGTTTTCCAATGATGAGCACTTTTAAAGTTCTGCTATGTGGCGCGGTATTATCCCGTAT
TGACGCCGGGCAAGAGCAACTCGGTCGCCGCATACACTATTCTCAGAATGACTTGGTTGAGTACTCACCA
GTCACAGAAAAGCATCTTACGGATGGCATGACAGTAAGAGAATTATGCAGTGCTGCCATAACCATGAGTG
ATAACACTGCGGCCAACTTACTTCTGACAACGATCGGAGGACCGAAGGAGCTAACCGCTTTTTTGCACAA
CATGGGGGATCATGTAACTCGCCTTGATCGTTGGGAACCGGAGCTGAATGAAGCCATACCAAACGACGAG
CGTGACACCACGATGCCTGTAGCAATGGCAACAACGTTGCGCAAACTATTAACTGGCGAACTACTTACTC
TAGCTTCCCGGCAACAATTAATAGACTGGATGGAGGCGGATAAAGTTGCAGGACCACTTCTGCGCTCGGC
CCTTCCGGCTGGCTGGTTTATTGCTGATAAATCTGGAGCCGGTGAGCGTGGGTCTCGCGGTATCATTGCA
GCACTGGGGCCAGATGGTAAGCCCTCCCGTATCGTAGTTATCTACACGACGGGGAGTCAGGCAACTATGG
ATGAACGAAATAGACAGATCGCTGAGATAGGTGCCTCACTGATTAAGCATTGGTAACTGTCAGACCAAGT
TTACTCATATATACTTTAGATTGATTTAAAACTTCATTTTTAATTTAAAAGGATCTAGGTGAAGATCCTT
TTTGATAATCTCATGACCAAAATCCCTTAACGTGAGTTTTCGTTCCACTGAGCGTCAGACCCCGTAGAAA
AGATCAAAGGATCTTCTTGAGATCCTTTTTTTCTGCGCGTAATCTGCTGCTTGCAAACAAAAAAACCACC
GCTACCAGCGGTGGTTTGTTTGCCGGATCAAGAGCTACCAACTCTTTTTCCGAAGGTAACTGGCTTCAGC
AGAGCGCAGATACCAAATACTGTTCTTCTAGTGTAGCCGTAGTTAGGCCACCACTTCAAGAACTCTGTAG
CACCGCCTACATACCTCGCTCTGCTAATCCTGTTACCAGTGGCTGCTGCCAGTGGCGATAAGTCGTGTCT
TACCGGGTTGGACTCAAGACGATAGTTACCGGATAAGGCGCAGCGGTCGGGCTGAACGGGGGGTTCGTGC
ACACAGCCCAGCTTGGAGCGAACGACCTACACCGAACTGAGATACCTACAGCGTGAGCTATGAGAAAGCG
CCACGCTTCCCGAAGGGAGAAAGGCGGACAGGTATCCGGTAAGCGGCAGGGTCGGAACAGGAGAGCGCAC
GAGGGAGCTTCCAGGGGGAAACGCCTGGTATCTTTATAGTCCTGTCGGGTTTCGCCACCTCTGACTTGAG
CGTCGATTTTTGTGATGCTCGTCAGGGGGGCGGAGCCTATGGAAAAACGCCAGCAACGCGGCCTTTTTAC
GGTTCCTGGCCTTTTGCTGGCCTTTTGCTCACATGTTCTTTCCTGCGTTATCCCCTGATTCTGTGGATAA
CCGTATTACCGCCTTTGAGTGAGCTGATACCGCTCGCCGCAGCCGAACGACCGAGCGCAGCGAGTCAGTG
AGCGAGGAAGCGGAAGAGCGCCCAATACGCAAACCGCCTCTCCCCGCGCGTTGGCCGATTCATTAATGCA
GCTGGCACGACAGGTTTCCCGACTGGAAAGCGGGCAGTGAGCGCAACGCAATTAATGTGAGTTAGCTCAC
TCATTAGGCACCCCAGGCTTTACACTTTATGCTTCCGGCTCGTATGTTGTGTGGAATTGTGAGCGGATAA
CAATTTCACACAGGAAACAGCTATGACCATGATTACGCCAAGCTTTGTCGCCGGAACGCAGCGACAGAGA
TTCCAATGTGTCCGTATCTTTCAGGCTTTTGCCCTTCAGTTCCAGACGAAGCGACTGGCGATTCGCGTGT
GGGGTCTGCTTCAGGGTCTTGTGAATTAGGGCGCGCAGATCGCCGATGGGCGTGGCGCCGGAGGGCACCT
TCACCTTGCCGTACGGCTTGCTGTTCTTCGCGTTCAAAATCTCCAGCTCCATTTTGCTTTCGGTGCGCTT
GCAATCAGTACTGTCCAAAATCGAAAATCGCCGAACCGTAGTGTGACCGTGCGGGGCTCTGCGAAAATAA
ACTTTTTTAGGTATATGGCCACACACGGGGAAAGCACAGTGGATTATATGTTTTAATATTATAATATGCA
GGTTTTCATTACTTATCCAGATGTAAGCCCACTTAAAGCGATTTAACAATTATTTGCCGAAAGAGTATAA
ACAAATTTCACTTAAAAATGGATTAAGAAAAGCTAGCTTGTGTAAGATTATGCGCAGCGTTGCCAGATAG
CTCCATTTAAAACACTTCAAAAACAATAAGTTTTGAAAATATATACATAAATAGCAGTCGTTGCCGCAAC
GCTCAACACATCACACTTTTAAAACACCCTTTACCTACACAGAATTACTTTTTAAATTTCCAGTCAAGCT
GCGAGTTTCAAAATTATAGCCGGTAGAGAAGACAGTGCTATTTCAAAAGCAAACTAACAAGGGTCTTAAA
TTCCAAAACACCAATCCTAACAAGCCTTGGACTTTTGTAAGTTTAGATCAAAGGTGGCATTGCATTCAAT
GTCATGGTAAGAAGTAGGTCGTCTAGGTAGAAATCCTCATTCAGCCGGTCAAGTCAGTACGAGAAAGGTC
TCAATTTGAAATTGTCTTAAAAATATTTTATTGTTTTGTACTGTGGTGAGTTTAAACGAAAAACACAAAA
AAAAAGTGATACACAGAAATCATAAAAAATTTTAATACAAGGTATTCGTACGTATCAAAAACATTTCGGC
ACAATTTTTTTTCTCTGTACTAAAGTGTTACGAACACTACGGTATTTTTTAGTGATTTTCAACGGACACC
GAAGGTATATAAACAGCGTTCGCGAACGGTCGCCTTCAAAACCAATTGACATTTGCAGCAGCAAGTACAA
GTAGAAAGTAAAGCGCAATCAGCGAAAAATTTATACTTAATTGTTGGTGATTAAAGTACAATTAAAAGAA
CATTCTCGAAAGTCACAAGAAACGTAAGTTTTTAACTCGCTGTTACCAATTAGTAATAAGAGCAACAAGA
CGTTGAGTAATTTCAAGAAAAACTGCATTTCAAGGTCTTTGTTCGGCCATTTTTTTTTATTCAACGCTCT
ACGTAATTACAAAATAAGAAATTGGCAGCCACGCATCTTGTTTTCCCAATGAATTGGCATCAAAACGCAA
ACAAATCTATAAATAAAACTTGCGTGTTGATTTTCGCCAAGATTTATTGGCAAATTGTGAAATTCGCAGT
GACGCATTTGAAAATTCGAGAAATCACGAACGCACTCGATCGAGCATTTGTGTGCATGTTATTAGTTAGT
TGTTTAGTTAATTGAAGTATTTTACCAACGAAATCCACTTATTTTTAGCTGAAATAGAGTAGGTTGCTTA
AACAAAGCCACGTCTGAAAATTTCTTATTGCTTGTAGTTGTGACGTCACCATATACACACAAAATAATGT
GTATGCATGCATTTCAGCTGTGTATATATACATGCACACACTCGCAACACGAAAACGATGACGAAGCAAC
GGAACAAAGGTTTCTCAACTACCCTTTGTTCCCTGTTTCTTCGCTTTCCTTTGTTCCAATATTCGTAGAG
GGTTAATAGGGGTTTCTCAACAAAGTTGGCGTCGATAAATAAGTTTCCCATTTTTATTCCCCAGCCAGGA
AGTTAGTTTCAATAGTTTTGTAATTTCAACGAAACTCATTTGATTTCGTACTAATTTTCCACATCTCTAT
TTTCTGCCCGCAGAATAATCCAAACTGCAGGTCGACAAGACCATGATTGAGAAGAAGAAATCCTTTGCCA
AAGGGATGGGCGTGAAGAGCACTCTGGTGAGCGGCAGCAAGGTGTACATGACCACCTTTGCAGAGGGGAG
TGATGCCCGGCTGGAGAAGATCGTGGAAGGGGACAGCATCCGCTCTGTGAATGAAGGAGAAGCTTTCAGT
GCAGAAATGGCTGACAAGAATGCTGGGTACAAAATCGGGAACGCCAAGTTCAGCCACCCCAAGGGATATG
CAGTGGTTGCTAACAATCCTCTCTACACAGGACCTGTGCAGCAGGACATGCTGGGGCTGAAGGAGACTTT
GGAGAAGCGGTATTTCGGGGAGTCTGCAGATGGAAATGACAATATCTGCATTCAGGTGATTCATAATATT
CTTGATATTGAAAAGATCCTGGCTGAGTACATCACAAATGCTGCATATGCTGTTAATAACATCTCAGGCT
TGGACAAGGATATTATTGGGTTTGGGAAGTTTTCCACAGTGTATACCTACGATGAATTTAAAGACCCCGA
GCACCACAGAGCTGCCTTCAACAATAATGACAAATTGATCAATGCCATCAAGGCTCAGTATGATGAATTT
GACAACTTCCTGGACAACCCAAGGCTGGGCTATTTTGGCCAGGCCTTCTTCAGCAAAGAGGGCCGCAACT
ACATCATTAATTACGGGAATGAATGTTATGATATCCTCGCCCTGCTCTCTGGCCTGGCCCACTGGGTGGT
CGCCAACAACGAGGAAGAAAGCAGGATTTCTAGGACCTGGCTGTACAATCTTGACAAGAATCTGGACAAT
GAATATATCTCCACCCTCAACTATTTGTATGACCGGATCACCAACGAACTCACAAACAGCTTTTCTAAGA
ACTCAGCCGCAAATGTGAACTACATTGCAGAGACACTGGGCATCAACCCCGCCGAGTTTGCTGAACAGTA
CTTCCGGTTCTCCATTATGAAGGAGCAGAAGAATTTGGGTTTTAACATTACTAAACTTAGGGAGGTCATG
CTCGACAGGAAAGATATGTCTGAGATCCGGAAGAACCACAAGGTCTTCGATTCCATCAGGACAAAAGTCT
ACACCATGATGGACTTTGTTATTTACCGCTATTACATTGAAGAAGATGCTAAAGTGGCCGCCGCTAATAA
GAGCCTGCCAGATAATGAGAAATCTCTCAGCGAGAAGGACATCTTTGTGATCAACCTGCGGGGCTCCTTC
AATGATGATCAGAAGGATGCACTGTACTACGATGAAGCCAACCGCATCTGGAGAAAGCTGGAGAACATCA
TGCACAATATAAAGGAATTCCGCGGCAATAAGACACGGGAGTACAAGAAGAAAGACGCCCCACGCCTGCC
CAGAATTCTGCCTGCTGGCCGGGATGTCTCTGCCTTTTCAAAACTCATGTATGCCTTGACAATGTTTCTG
GATGGCAAAGAAATCAATGATTTGCTGACAACCCTGATCAACAAATTTGACAACATCCAGAGCTTCCTCA
AGGTGATGCCCCTGATTGGAGTAAATGCAAAATTTGTCGAGGAGTATGCCTTCTTCAAGGACTCTGCCAA
GATTGCCGATGAGCTGCGCCTCATTAAGTCATTCGCCCGCATGGGAGAGCCCATCGCAGACGCAAGAAGA
GCCATGTACATCGATGCCATTCGCATTTTGGGCACCAATCTCTCCTATGACGAGCTCAAAGCTCTGGCCG
ACACCTTCTCTTTGGATGAAAATGGCAACAAGCTTAAGAAGGGGAAACATGGCATGAGAAATTTCATCAT
CAACAACGTCATTTCCAACAAGCGCTTCCACTATCTCATCAGATATGGAGACCCTGCCCACCTGCATGAA
ATTGCTAAGAATGAGGCTGTGGTGAAATTCGTGCTGGGAAGGATCGCCGACATTCAAAAGAAGCAGGGGC
AGAATGGAAAGAACCAGATCGACCGCTACTATGAAACCTGTATCGGAAAAGATAAGGGCAAGTCTGTCAG
TGAGAAAGTGGACGCCCTCACCAAGATCATCACTGGAATGAACTATGACCAGTTCGACAAGAAAAGAAGT
GTGATCGAGGACACAGGCCGGGAGAATGCCGAGAGAGAGAAGTTCAAGAAAATTATCAGCCTCTATCTGA
CCGTCATCTACCACATCCTGAAGAACATTGTCAACATTAATGCCAGGTACGTGATTGGCTTTCACTGCGT
TGAAAGAGATGCCCAGCTTTATAAGGAGAAAGGCTACGACATTAACTTGAAGAAACTGGAGGAGAAAGGA
TTTAGCAGCGTGACCAAACTGTGTGCCGGCATTGACGAGACCGCCCCTGATAAACGGAAAGATGTGGAGA
AAGAGATGGCCGAGCGGGCCAAGGAGAGCATCGATTCTCTGGAAAGTGCCAACCCTAAGCTCTACGCCAA
TTATATTAAATATTCTGATGAGAAGAAAGCAGAAGAGTTCACCCGGCAGATTAACAGGGAAAAGGCCAAA
ACAGCCCTGAACGCCTACCTGAGAAACACCAAGTGGAATGTCATCATTAGAGAAGACCTGCTTCGGATTG
ATAACAAGACCTGCACCCTCTTCGCCAACAAAGCCGTGGCCTTGGAAGTGGCTCGCTATGTGCATGCCTA
TATCAATGACATCGCTGAGGTGAACTCCTACTTCCAGCTGTATCACTACATCATGCAGAGAATCATTATG
AATGAAAGGTATGAGAAATCATCTGGTAAAGTATCTGAATACTTTGATGCTGTCAATGATGAGAAGAAGT
ACAACGACAGACTCCTGAAGCTGCTGTGCGTGCCCTTTGGATACTGCATCCCCAGGTTTAAGAACCTCAG
TATTGAGGCCCTCTTTGATAGGAATGAGGCAGCAAAGTTTGATAAAGAAAAGAAGAAAGTTTCTGGAAAC
AGTGGAAGTGGCGCAGCTGCTTACCCCTACGACGTGCCTGACTACGCCTGAACCGGTCATCATCACCATC
ACCATTGAGTTTATCTGACTAAATCTTAGTTTGTATTGTCATGTTTTAATACAATATGTTATGTTTAAAT
ATGTTTTTAATAAATTTTATAAAATAATTTCAACTTTTATTGTAACAACATTGTCCATTTACACACTCCT
TTCAAGCGCGTGGGATCGATGCTCACTCAAAGGCGGTAATACGGTTATCCACAGAATCAGGGGATAACGC
AGGAAAGAACATGTGAGCCATATGGTTCGACTTGCAGCCTGAAATACGGCACGAGTAGGAAAAGCCGAGT
CAAATGCCGAATGCAGAGTCTCATTACAGCACAATCAACTCAAGAAAAACTCGACACTTTTTTACCATTT
GCACTTAAATCCTTTTTTATTCGTTATGTATACTTTTTTTGGTCCCTAACCAAAACAAAACCAAACTCTC
TTAGTCGTGCCTCTATATTTAAAACTATCAATTTATTATAGTCAATAAATCGAACTGTGTTTTCAACAAA
CGAACAATAGGACACTTTGATTCTAAAGGAAATTTTGAAAATCTTAAGCAGAGGGTTCTTAAGACCATTT
GCCAATTCTTATAATTCTCAACTGCTCTTTCCTGATGTTGATCATTTATATAGGTATGTTTTCCTCAATA
CTTCGAACCCCTACCAACTGGTCGGGGTTTGAAACGAGACGGTTGTATTTGTACGTCTCTTTTTTTCATA
TGGTGCACTCTCAGTACAATCTGCTCTGATGCCGCATAGTTAAGCCAGCCCCGACACCCGCCAACACCCG
CTGACGCGCCCTGACGGGCTTGTCTGCTCCCGGCATCCGCTTACAGACAAGCTGTGTCATGATAATAATG
GTTTCTTAGACGTCAGGTGGCACTTTTCGGGGAAATGTG
Features (pLannotate 1.2.2; 13 found; start..end, strand, type, name):
      1..105     +  promoter       AmpR promoter: bla
    106..966     +  CDS            AmpR: β-lactamase; bla; confers resistance to ampicillin, carbenicillin, and related antibiotics
   1137..1725    +  rep_origin     ori: high-copy-number ColE1/pMB1/pBR322/pUC origin of replication
   1908..2000    +  CDS            lacI (fragment): lac repressor; lacI; The lac repressor binds to the lac operator to inhibit transcription in E. coli. This inhibition can be relieved by adding lactose or isopropyl-β-D-thiogalactopyranoside (IPTG).
   2013..2034    +  protein_bind   CAP binding site: CAP binding activates transcription in the presence of cAMP. E. coli catabolite activator protein
   2049..2079    +  promoter       lac promoter: promoter for the E. coli lac operon
   2087..2103    +  protein_bind   lac operator: The lac repressor binds to the lac operator to inhibit transcription in E. coli. This inhibition can be relieved by adding lactose or isopropyl-β-D-thiogalactopyranoside (IPTG). lac repressor encoded by lacI
   7089..7111    +  CDS            3xHA (fragment): three tandem HA epitope tags
   7163..7292    +  polyA_signal   OpIE-2 poly(A) signal: immediate-early gene 2 from the Orgyia pseudotsugata multicapsid nucleopolyhedrovirus; baculovirus polyadenylation signal
   7301..7368    -  rep_origin     RSF ori (fragment): Plasmids containing the RSF 1030 origin of replication can be propagated in E. coli cells that contain additional plasmids with compatible origins.
   7375..7774    +  promoter       dU6-2 promoter: RNA polymerase III promoter for Drosophila U6-2 snRNA (Das et al., 1987)
   7776..7805    +  misc_RNA       RfxCas13d DR30: 5' processed 30-base direct repeat for an RfxCas13d gRNA (Konermann et al., 2018)
   7837..7888    -  misc_feature   bom (fragment): basis of mobility region from pBR322
