[The description below was written by a language model from this plasmid's Addgene catalogue record and pLannotate feature annotations shown in this document.]
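Description:
pUb dRxCas13d + RxCas13d guide RNA is an 8,019 bp insect expression plasmid built on the pUb-3xFLAG-MCS backbone and intended for use in Drosophila cells. It is propagated in E. coli through a high-copy ColE1/pUC-type origin and selected with ampicillin via the β-lactamase gene. Residual lac promoter/operator, CAP site and a lacI fragment are cloning-vector remnants. The short RSF ori and bom fragments are likewise partial matches rather than functional elements. No marker for selection in insect cells is recorded.

The plasmid carries two expression units. In the first, the Drosophila Ubi-p63e (ubiquitin) promoter drives RxCas13d (also called RfxCas13d), cloned between SalI and AgeI sites and carrying a C-terminal HA tag, with transcripts terminated by the baculovirus OpIE-2 polyadenylation signal. The four substitutions R239A, H244A, R858A and H863A alter the conserved arginine and histidine residues of the two HEPN nuclease motifs. The resulting protein is catalytically dead, so it should still bind guide RNA and target RNA but not cleave. Neither feature table annotates the promoter or the Cas13d coding region. These presumably occupy the large unannotated stretch upstream of the HA fragment, and both sequence records otherwise show the same features with only an offset in numbering. In the second unit, the RNA polymerase III Drosophila U6-2 promoter drives the 30-base RfxCas13d direct repeat, which forms the guide RNA scaffold. The record does not state whether a specific spacer is present or what it targets.

The construct delivers effector and guide from one plasmid. In work comparing on- and off-target effects of Cas13 enzymes in eukaryotic cells, it would plausibly serve as a nuclease-inactive control for active RxCas13d.
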