Addgene plasmid #176304: pUb dRxCas13d + RxCas13d guide RNA
Purpose: Expresses catalytic dead RxCas13d and its associated guide RNA in Drosophila cells
Depositing lab: Jeremy Wilusz. Depositing organization: University of Pennsylvania. Publication: CRISPR/Cas13 effectors have differing extents of off-target effects that limit their utility in eukaryotic cells. Ai Y, Liang D, Wilusz JE. Nucleic Acids Res. 2022 Mar 4. pii: 6542487. doi: 10.1093/nar/gkac159. PubMed 35244715.
Backbone
  Vector backbone: pUb-3xFLAG-MCS
  Total vector size (bp): 8019
  Vector type: Insect Expression
Growth in bacteria
  Bacterial resistance: Ampicillin, 100 μg/mL
  Growth temperature: 37°C
  Growth strain: DH5alpha
  Copy number: Unknown
Gene/Insert
  Gene/Insert name: RxCas13d (alt name: RfxCas13d)
  Mutation: R239A, H244A, R858A, H863A
  Promoter: Ubi-p63e
  Tag / fusion protein: HA tag (C terminal on insert)
  Cloning method: Restriction Enzyme; 5′ cloning site SalI (not destroyed); 3′ cloning site AgeI (not destroyed)
  Sequencing primers: 5′ ATGACAATACAAACTAAGATTTAGTCAG
Terms and licenses: Academic/Nonprofit Terms; Industry Terms: Not Available to Industry
How to cite: pUb dRxCas13d + RxCas13d guide RNA was a gift from Jeremy Wilusz (Addgene plasmid # 176304 ; http://n2t.net/addgene:176304 ; RRID:Addgene_176304)
